>Addgene plasmid #103114 | pUC19-I0X7Z6 | addgene full sequence | sequence record 201875 | Addgene NGS Result
ACACATGCAGCTCCCGGAGACGGTCACAGCTTGTCTGTAAGCGGATGCCGGGAGCAGACAAGCCCGTCAG
GGCGCGTCAGCGGGTGTTGGCGGGTGTCGGGGCTGGCTTAACTATGCGGCATCAGAGCAGATTGTACTGA
GAGTGCACCATATGCGGTGTGAAATACCGCACAGATGCGTAAGGAGAAAATACCGCATCAGGCGCCATTC
GCCATTCAGGCTGCGCAACTGTTGGGAAGGGCGATCGGTGCGGGCCTCTTCGCTATTACGCCAGCTGGCG
AAAGGGGGATGTGCTGCAAGGCGATTAAGTTGGGTAACGCCAGGGTTTTCCCAGTCACGACGTTGTAAAA
CGACGGCCAGTGTGCTGTCTCATCATTTTGGCAAAGAATTCGCGGCCGCCACCATGATTATGAAACTGGA
GAAGTGGAGGCTCGGGTTGGACCTGGGAACCAATAGTATCGGATGGTCTGTGTTTTCCTTGGATAAGGAT
AATTCCGTGCAGGACTTGATTGATATGGGTGTTCGAATATTCAGTGATGGCCGGGACCCTAAGACAAAAG
AACCGCTCGCTGTTGCTAGACGGACGGCACGCTCCCAGCGCAAACTGATCTACAGGCGAAAGCTGCGCCG
GAAACAGGTTTTCAAGTTCCTCCAGGAGCAGGGACTGTTCCCCAAGACTAAAGAGGAATGCATGACATTG
AAATCCCTGAATCCGTATGAACTGCGCATCAAGGCCCTGGACGAAAAACTGGAGCCGTACGAGCTCGGTC
GGGCACTCTTTAATTTGGCTGTTAGAAGGGGGTTCAAATCTAACCGCAAGGACGGAAGCCGCGAGGAGGT
AAGTGAAAAAAAAAGCCCGGATGAGATTAAAACCCAGGCCGATATGCAGACCCATCTGGAGAAAGCGATC
AAGGAGAACGGGTGCCGAACAATCACCGAGTTTCTGTACAAGAACCAGGGGGAGAACGGAGGCATACGGT
TCGCGCCAGGCAGGATGACGTACTACCCTACCAGAAAAATGTACGAGGAGGAGTTTAATCTCATCCGGAG
TAAACAAGAGAAATACTACCCCCAGGTCGACTGGGATGATATCTATAAGGCAATCTTCTACCAAAGGCCC
CTGAAGCCCCAGCAGAGGGGATACTGCATCTATGAAAACGACAAAGAGCGAACATTTAAGGCCATGCCCT
GCAGTCAGAAGCTGAGGATCCTCCAGGACATCGGCAATCTCGCTTATTACGAAGGGGGGTCCAAGAAGAG
GGTTGAGCTGAACGATAACCAAGATAAAGTGTTGTACGAGCTCCTCAATAGCAAGGATAAGGTGACTTTC
GACCAGATGCGCAAGGCCTTGTGTCTGGCGGATAGCAACTCATTCAACCTGGAGGAGAACCGCGACTTCC
TCATCGGCAATCCTACAGCCGTGAAAATGCGAAGCAAGAATCGCTTTGGTAAGCTCTGGGACGAAATTCC
TTTGGAAGAACAAGATCTTATAATCGAGACTATAATTACTGCAGATGAGGACGACGCTGTCTACGAAGTA
ATAAAAAAGTACGACCTCACACAGGAGCAGAGGGATTTTATCGTGAAAAACACTATACTGCAGTCCGGAA
CTAGCATGCTCTGCAAAGAGGTTTCTGAAAAGTTGGTGAAAAGACTGGAGGAGATCGCCGACCTGAAATA
TCACGAGGCTGTGGAGTCTTTGGGGTACAAGTTCGCCGACCAGACCGTCGAGAAGTACGACCTGCTGCCT
TACTATGGAAAGGTGCTCCCCGGCTCCACAATGGAGATTGATCTTAGTGCCCCTGAAACGAATCCCGAGA
AGCACTATGGCAAAATATCAAATCCAACCGTGCACGTGGCGCTCAATCAAACACGAGTCGTTGTGAACGC
TCTTATCAAGGAGTACGGAAAACCCAGCCAGATTGCAATTGAGCTGAGTCGGGACCTTAAGAATAACGTC
GAGAAGAAAGCTGAAATCGCCAGGAAGCAGAACCAGAGAGCCAAGGAGAACATCGCCATCAATGATACCA
TTTCCGCCCTGTACCACACAGCTTTCCCAGGGAAAAGTTTTTACCCAAACCGGAACGATCGAATGAAGTA
CCGGCTTTGGTCAGAACTGGGCCTCGGGAACAAGTGTATTTATTGTGGGAAAGGCATTTCCGGAGCTGAG
CTGTTTACTAAAGAGATTGAGATTGAACACATTCTGCCGTTCTCCCGGACTCTGCTGGATGCTGAGAGTA
ATCTCACAGTGGCTCACTCCAGCTGCAATGCTTTCAAGGCTGAGCGATCCCCCTTCGAGGCGTTCGGAAC
TAACCCCAGCGGCTACTCATGGCAAGAGATCATACAGCGCGCTAACCAGCTGAAAAACACCTCCAAAAAG
AACAAGTTTAGCCCAAATGCCATGGATAGTTTTGAAAAGGACTCAAGCTTTATCGCCCGCCAGTTGAGTG
ACAATCAGTATATAGCAAAGGCCGCTCTGCGATACCTCAAGTGCCTCGTGGAAAACCCATCCGACGTGTG
GACAACCAACGGTTCCATGACCAAACTTCTTAGAGATAAGTGGGAGATGGACAGCATTCTTTGCCGGAAA
TTCACGGAGAAGGAAGTTGCCCTCCTGGGCCTGAAACCCGAACAAATAGGGAATTATAAGAAAAACAGGT
TTGATCATCGGCATCACGCCATTGATGCCGTAGTTATTGGACTGACAGACAGATCCATGGTGCAAAAGCT
GGCAACCAAGAACAGCCATAAGGGCAACAGAATCGAGATCCCGGAGTTTCCGATCCTGCGGTCTGACCTC
ATTGAGAAGGTTAAGAACATTGTAGTATCCTTTAAACCCGATCACGGGGCTGAGGGCAAGCTGTCTAAAG
AAACACTGCTGGGAAAGATAAAGCTCCACGGGAAAGAAACTTTCGTTTGTCGCGAAAATATCGTGTCTTT
GTCCGAGAAGAATCTTGATGACATCGTTGATGAGAAGATTAAATCTAAGGTCAAAGACTACGTGGCCAAG
CACAAGGGACAAAAGATAGAAGCTGTGCTGAGTGATTTCTCAAAGGAAAACGGAATTAAGAAAGTAAGAT
GTGTAAATCGGGTACAGACGCCAATTGAAATTACCTCAGGTAAAATCTCTCGCTATCTGTCCCCCGAGGA
CTACTTCGCAGCAGTCATTTGGGAGATCCCAGGGGAAAAAAAAACCTTCAAAGCACAGTACATTCGGAGA
AACGAGGTGGAGAAGAATTCTAAGGGATTGAATGTGGTCAAACCAGCCGTCCTCGAGAATGGGAAGCCAC
ATCCCGCCGCTAAGCAAGTGTGTCTGCTCCACAAAGACGATTACCTGGAGTTCAGCGATAAAGGCAAGAT
GTACTTCTGCAGGATCGCCGGATATGCAGCCACTAATAACAAGTTGGATATTAGACCCGTGTACGCAGTT
AGCTATTGTGCAGATTGGATAAATTCTACTAACGAAACCATGTTGACCGGGTACTGGAAGCCTACACCCA
CTCAGAATTGGGTGTCCGTCAACGTTCTGTTCGACAAGCAGAAGGCACGACTCGTGACTGTATCTCCTAT
CGGTCGGGTCTTTCGAAAGAGCAGGGCTGACCCCAAGAAGAAGAGGAAGGTGAGGTCCATGGTCATAGCT
GTTTCCTGTGTGAAATTGTTATCCGCTCACAATTCCACACAACATACGAGCCGGAAGCATAAAGTGTAAA
GCCTGGGGTGCCTAATGAGTGAGCTAACTCACATTAATTGCGTTGCGCTCACTGCCCGCTTTCCAGTCGG
GAAACCTGTCGTGCCAGCTGCATTAATGAATCGGCCAACGCGCGGGGAGAGGCGGTTTGCGTATTGGGCG
CTCTTCCGCTTCCTCGCTCACTGACTCGCTGCGCTCGGTCGTTCGGCTGCGTCTTCCGCTTCCTCGCTCA
CTGACTCGCTGCGCTCGGTCGTTCGGCTGCGGCGAGCGGTATCAGCTCACTCAAAGGCGGTAATACGGTT
ATCCACAGAATCAGGGGATAACGCAGGAAAGAACATGTGAGCAAAAGGCCAGCAAAAGGCCAGGAACCGT
AAAAAGGCCGCGTTGCTGGCGTTTTTCCATAGGCTCCGCCCCCCTGACGAGCATCACAAAAATCGACGCT
CAAGTCAGAGGTGGCGAAACCCGACAGGACTATAAAGATACCAGGCGTTTCCCCCTGGAAGCTCCCTCGT
GCGCTCTCCTGTTCCGACCCTGCCGCTTACCGGATACCTGTCCGCCTTTCTCCCTTCGGGAAGCGTGGCG
CTTTCTCATAGCTCACGCTGTAGGTATCTCAGTTCGGTGTAGGTCGTTCGCTCCAAGCTGGGCTGTGTGC
ACGAACCCCCCGTTCAGCCCGACCGCTGCGCCTTATCCGGTAACTATCGTCTTGAGTCCAACCCGGTAAG
ACACGACTTATCGCCACTGGCAGCAGCCACTGGTAACAGGATTAGCAGAGCGAGGTATGTAGGCGGTGCT
ACAGAGTTCTTGAAGTGGTGGCCTAACTACGGCTACACTAGAAGAACAGTATTTGGTATCTGCGCTCTGC
TGAAGCCAGTTACCTTCGGAAAAAGAGTTGGTAGCTCTTGATCCGGCAAACAAACCACCGCTGGTAGCGG
TGGTTTTTTTGTTTGCAAGCAGCAGATTACGCGCAGAAAAAAAGGATCTCAAGAAGATCCTTTGATCTTT
TCTACGGGGTCTGACGCTCAGTGGAACGAAAACTCACGTTAAGGGATTTTGGTCATGAGATTATCAAAAA
GGATCTTCACCTAGATCCTTTTAAATTAAAAATGAAGTTTTAAATCAATCTAAAGTATATATGAGTAAAC
TTGGTCTGACAGTTACCAATGCTTAATCAGTGAGGCACCTATCTCAGCGATCTGTCTATTTCGTTCATCC
ATAGTTGCCTGACTCCCCGTCGTGTAGATAACTACGATACGGGAGGGCTTACCATCTGGCCCCAGTGCTG
CAATGATACCGCGAGACCCACGCTCACCGGCTCCAGATTTATCAGCAATAAACCAGCCAGCCGGAAGGGC
CGAGCGCAGAAGTGGTCCTGCAACTTTATCCGCCTCCATCCAGTCTATTAATTGTTGCCGGGAAGCTAGA
GTAAGTAGTTCGCCAGTTAATAGTTTGCGCAACGTTGTTGCCATTGCTACAGGCATCGTGGTGTCACGCT
CGTCGTTTGGTATGGCTTCATTCAGCTCCGGTTCCCAACGATCAAGGCGAGTTACATGATCCCCCATGTT
GTGCAAAAAAGCGGTTAGCTCCTTCGGTCCTCCGATCGTTGTCAGAAGTAAGTTGGCCGCAGTGTTATCA
CTCATGGTTATGGCAGCACTGCATAATTCTCTTACTGTCATGCCATCCGTAAGATGCTTTTCTGTGACTG
GTGAGTACTCAACCAAGTCATTCTGAGAATAGTGTATGCGGCGACCGAGTTGCTCTTGCCCGGCGTCAAT
ACGGGATAATACCGCGCCACATAGCAGAACTTTAAAAGTGCTCATCATTGGAAAACGTTCTTCGGGGCGA
AAACTCTCAAGGATCTTACCGCTGTTGAGATCCAGTTCGATGTAACCCACTCGTGCACCCAACTGATCTT
CAGCATCTTTTACTTTCACCAGCGTTTCTGGGTGAGCAAAAACAGGAAGGCAAAATGCCGCAAAAAAGGG
AATAAGGGCGACACGGAAATGTTGAATACTCATACTCTTCCTTTTTCAATATTATTGAAGCATTTATCAG
GGTTATTGTCTCATGAGCGGATACATATTTGAATGTATTTAGAAAAATAAACAAATAGGGGTTCCGCGCA
CATTTCCCCGAAAAGTGCCACCTGACGTCTAAGAAACCATTATTATCATGACATTAACCTATAAAAATAG
GCGTATCACGAGGCCCTTTCGTCTCGCGCGTTTCGGTGATGACGGTGAAAACCTCTG
Features (pLannotate 1.2.2; 11 found; start..end, strand, type, name):
    103..202     +  misc_feature   bom (fragment): basis of mobility region from pBR322
    208..362     -  CDS            lacZα (fragment): LacZα fragment of β-galactosidase; lacZ fragment
   3656..3672    -  protein_bind   lac operator: The lac repressor binds to the lac operator to inhibit transcription in E. coli. This inhibition can be relieved by adding lactose or isopropyl-β-D-thiogalactopyranoside (IPTG). lac repressor encoded by lacI
   3680..3710    -  promoter       lac promoter: promoter for the E. coli lac operon
   3725..3746    -  protein_bind   CAP binding site: CAP binding activates transcription in the presence of cAMP. E. coli catabolite activator protein
   3759..3851    -  CDS            lacI (fragment): lac repressor; lacI; The lac repressor binds to the lac operator to inhibit transcription in E. coli. This inhibition can be relieved by adding lactose or isopropyl-β-D-thiogalactopyranoside (IPTG).
   3853..3901    -  rep_origin     RSF ori (fragment): Plasmids containing the RSF 1030 origin of replication can be propagated in E. coli cells that contain additional plasmids with compatible origins.
   4084..4672    -  rep_origin     ori: high-copy-number ColE1/pMB1/pBR322/pUC origin of replication
   4843..5703    -  CDS            AmpR: β-lactamase; bla; confers resistance to ampicillin, carbenicillin, and related antibiotics
   5704..5808    -  promoter       AmpR promoter: bla
   5903..1       +  CDS            rop (fragment) (across the origin): Rop protein, which maintains plasmids at low copy number; rop
