[The description below was written by a language model from this plasmid's Addgene catalogue record and pLannotate feature annotations shown in this document.]
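Description:
pUC19-I0X7Z6 is a bacterial cloning plasmid that stores a synthetic Cas9 gene as a sequence template rather than as a ready-to-use expression construct. The backbone is pUC19, maintained at high copy in E. coli through the ColE1/pMB1-type pUC origin and selected with ampicillin via the β-lactamase gene (AmpR) and its native bla promoter. The full sequence record is about 5.9 kb.

The insert, roughly 3.2 kb and introduced by Gibson assembly, encodes the Cas9 orthologue designated I0X7Z6 from Treponema sp. JC4 (locus MSI_17100), recoded for human codon usage. The automated feature table does not annotate this open reading frame. It corresponds to the unannotated stretch lying between the remaining lacZα fragment and the lac operator, lac promoter and CAP binding site, which shows that the gene sits in the pUC19 multiple cloning region and interrupts lacZα. No eukaryotic promoter, polyadenylation signal, nuclear localisation signal, epitope tag or guide RNA cassette is recorded, so the plasmid would not by itself drive Cas9 expression in mammalian cells. The orientation of the gene relative to the lac promoter is also not stated. The short hits labelled bom, rop, lacI and RSF ori are small fragments, most likely residual backbone sequence or annotation matches rather than functional elements.

The construct comes from work on high-throughput assembly of multiple cas9 gene variants from sequence-verified oligonucleotides. Its typical use is as a verified source of a human codon-optimised Cas9 orthologue coding sequence for amplification and subcloning into expression vectors.
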