Addgene plasmid #103114: pUC19-I0X7Z6
Purpose: Cas9 coding gene template with optimized sequence for human codon usage
Depositing lab: Duhee Bang. Depositing organization: Yonsei University. Publication: High-throughput construction of multiple cas9 gene variants via assembly of high-depth tiled and sequence-verified oligonucleotides. Cho N, Seo HN, Ryu T, Kwon E, Huh S, Noh J, Yeom H, Hwang B, Ha H, Lee JH, Kwon S, Bang D. Nucleic Acids Res. 2018 May 18;46(9):e55. doi: 10.1093/nar/gky112. PubMed 29529247.
Backbone
  Vector backbone: pUC19
  Backbone manufacturer: NEB(New England Biolabs)
  Vector type: CRISPR ; Cloning vector
Growth in bacteria
  Bacterial resistance: Ampicillin, 100 μg/mL
  Growth temperature: 37°C
  Growth strain: DH5alpha
  Copy number: High Copy
Gene/Insert
  Gene/Insert name: I0X7Z6(Cas9 coding gene from Treponema sp. JC4 GN=MSI_17100)
  Insert size (bp): 3186
  Mutation: human codon-optimized
  Cloning method: Gibson Cloning
  Sequencing primers: 5′ gctgcaaggcgattaagttg; 3′ cggctcgtatgttgtgtgg
Terms and licenses: Academic/Nonprofit Terms; Industry Terms: Not Available to Industry
How to cite: pUC19-I0X7Z6 was a gift from Duhee Bang (Addgene plasmid # 103114 ; http://n2t.net/addgene:103114 ; RRID:Addgene_103114)
