>Addgene plasmid #103114 | pUC19-I0X7Z6 | depositor partial sequence | sequence record 195265 | I0X7Z6
ATGATTATGAAACTGGAGAAGTGGAGGCTCGGGTTGGACCTGGGAACCAATAGTATCGGATGGTCTGTGT
TTTCCTTGGATAAGGATAATTCCGTGCAGGACTTGATTGATATGGGTGTTCGAATATTCAGTGATGGCCG
GGACCCTAAGACAAAAGAACCGCTCGCTGTTGCTAGACGGACGGCACGCTCCCAGCGCAAACTGATCTAC
AGGCGAAAGCTGCGCCGGAAACAGGTTTTCAAGTTCCTCCAGGAGCAGGGACTGTTCCCCAAGACTAAAG
AGGAATGCATGACATTGAAATCCCTGAATCCGTATGAACTGCGCATCAAGGCCCTGGACGAAAAACTGGA
GCCGTACGAGCTCGGTCGGGCACTCTTTAATTTGGCTGTTAGAAGGGGGTTCAAATCTAACCGCAAGGAC
GGAAGCCGCGAGGAGGTAAGTGAAAAAAAAAGCCCGGATGAGATTAAAACCCAGGCCGATATGCAGACCC
ATCTGGAGAAAGCGATCAAGGAGAACGGGTGCCGAACAATCACCGAGTTTCTGTACAAGAACCAGGGGGA
GAACGGAGGCATACGGTTCGCGCCAGGCAGGATGACGTACTACCCTACCAGAAAAATGTACGAGGAGGAG
TTTAATCTCATCCGGAGTAAACAAGAGAAATACTACCCCCAGGTCGACTGGGATGATATCTATAAGGCAA
TCTTCTACCAAAGGCCCCTGAAGCCCCAGCAGAGGGGATACTGCATCTATGAAAACGACAAAGAGCGAAC
ATTTAAGGCCATGCCCTGCAGTCAGAAGCTGAGGATCCTCCAGGACATCGGCAATCTCGCTTATTACGAA
GGGGGGTCCAAGAAGAGGGTTGAGCTGAACGATAACCAAGATAAAGTGTTGTACGAGCTCCTCAATAGCA
AGGATAAGGTGACTTTCGACCAGATGCGCAAGGCCTTGTGTCTGGCGGATAGCAACTCATTCAACCTGGA
GGAGAACCGCGACTTCCTCATCGGCAATCCTACAGCCGTGAAAATGCGAAGCAAGAATCGCTTTGGTAAG
CTCTGGGACGAAATTCCTTTGGAAGAACAAGATCTTATAATCGAGACTATAATTACTGCAGATGAGGACG
ACGCTGTCTACGAAGTAATAAAAAAGTACGACCTCACACAGGAGCAGAGGGATTTTATCGTGAAAAACAC
TATACTGCAGTCCGGAACTAGCATGCTCTGCAAAGAGGTTTCTGAAAAGTTGGTGAAAAGACTGGAGGAG
ATCGCCGACCTGAAATATCACGAGGCTGTGGAGTCTTTGGGGTACAAGTTCGCCGACCAGACCGTCGAGA
AGTACGACCTGCTGCCTTACTATGGAAAGGTGCTCCCCGGCTCCACAATGGAGATTGATCTTAGTGCCCC
TGAAACGAATCCCGAGAAGCACTATGGCAAAATATCAAATCCAACCGTGCACGTGGCGCTCAATCAAACA
CGAGTCGTTGTGAACGCTCTTATCAAGGAGTACGGAAAACCCAGCCAGATTGCAATTGAGCTGAGTCGGG
ACCTTAAGAATAACGTCGAGAAGAAAGCTGAAATCGCCAGGAAGCAGAACCAGAGAGCCAAGGAGAACAT
CGCCATCAATGATACCATTTCCGCCCTGTACCACACAGCTTTCCCAGGGAAAAGTTTTTACCCAAACCGG
AACGATCGAATGAAGTACCGGCTTTGGTCAGAACTGGGCCTCGGGAACAAGTGTATTTATTGTGGGAAAG
GCATTTCCGGAGCTGAGCTGTTTACTAAAGAGATTGAGATTGAACACATTCTGCCGTTCTCCCGGACTCT
GCTGGATGCTGAGAGTAATCTCACAGTGGCTCACTCCAGCTGCAATGCTTTCAAGGCTGAGCGATCCCCC
TTCGAGGCGTTCGGAACTAACCCCAGCGGCTACTCATGGCAAGAGATCATACAGCGCGCTAACCAGCTGA
AAAACACCTCCAAAAAGAACAAGTTTAGCCCAAATGCCATGGATAGTTTTGAAAAGGACTCAAGCTTTAT
CGCCCGCCAGTTGAGTGACAATCAGTATATAGCAAAGGCCGCTCTGCGATACCTCAAGTGCCTCGTGGAA
AACCCATCCGACGTGTGGACAACCAACGGTTCCATGACCAAACTTCTTAGAGATAAGTGGGAGATGGACA
GCATTCTTTGCCGGAAATTCACGGAGAAGGAAGTTGCCCTCCTGGGCCTGAAACCCGAACAAATAGGGAA
TTATAAGAAAAACAGGTTTGATCATCGGCATCACGCCATTGATGCCGTAGTTATTGGACTGACAGACAGA
TCCATGGTGCAAAAGCTGGCAACCAAGAACAGCCATAAGGGCAACAGAATCGAGATCCCGGAGTTTCCGA
TCCTGCGGTCTGACCTCATTGAGAAGGTTAAGAACATTGTAGTATCCTTTAAACCCGATCACGGGGCTGA
GGGCAAGCTGTCTAAAGAAACACTGCTGGGAAAGATAAAGCTCCACGGGAAAGAAACTTTCGTTTGTCGC
GAAAATATCGTGTCTTTGTCCGAGAAGAATCTTGATGACATCGTTGATGAGAAGATTAAATCTAAGGTCA
AAGACTACGTGGCCAAGCACAAGGGACAAAAGATAGAAGCTGTGCTGAGTGATTTCTCAAAGGAAAACGG
AATTAAGAAAGTAAGATGTGTAAATCGGGTACAGACGCCAATTGAAATTACCTCAGGTAAAATCTCTCGC
TATCTGTCCCCCGAGGACTACTTCGCAGCAGTCATTTGGGAGATCCCAGGGGAAAAAAAAACCTTCAAAG
CACAGTACATTCGGAGAAACGAGGTGGAGAAGAATTCTAAGGGATTGAATGTGGTCAAACCAGCCGTCCT
CGAGAATGGGAAGCCACATCCCGCCGCTAAGCAAGTGTGTCTGCTCCACAAAGACGATTACCTGGAGTTC
AGCGATAAAGGCAAGATGTACTTCTGCAGGATCGCCGGATATGCAGCCACTAATAACAAGTTGGATATTA
GACCCGTGTACGCAGTTAGCTATTGTGCAGATTGGATAAATTCTACTAACGAAACCATGTTGACCGGGTA
CTGGAAGCCTACACCCACTCAGAATTGGGTGTCCGTCAACGTTCTGTTCGACAAGCAGAAGGCACGACTC
GTGACTGTATCTCCTATCGGTCGGGTCTTTCGAAAG
